>Addgene plasmid #124502 | pCDNA3.1-Tmem98deltaN-FLAG | addgene full sequence | sequence record 254501 | Addgene NGS Result
GACGGATCGGGAGATCTCCCGATCCCCTATGGTGCACTCTCAGTACAATCTGCTCTGATGCCGCATAGTT
AAGCCAGTATCTGCTCCCTGCTTGTGTGTTGGAGGTCGCTGAGTAGTGCGCGAGCAAAATTTAAGCTACA
ACAAGGCAAGGCTTGACCGACAATTGCATGAAGAATCTGCTTAGGGTTAGGCGTTTTGCGCTGCTTCGCG
ATGTACGGGCCAGATATACGCGTTGACATTGATTATTGACTAGTTATTAATAGTAATCAATTACGGGGTC
ATTAGTTCATAGCCCATATATGGAGTTCCGCGTTACATAACTTACGGTAAATGGCCCGCCTGGCTGACCG
CCCAACGACCCCCGCCCATTGACGTCAATAATGACGTATGTTCCCATAGTAACGCCAATAGGGACTTTCC
ATTGACGTCAATGGGTGGAGTATTTACGGTAAACTGCCCACTTGGCAGTACATCAAGTGTATCATATGCC
AAGTACGCCCCCTATTGACGTCAATGACGGTAAATGGCCCGCCTGGCATTATGCCCAGTACATGACCTTA
TGGGACTTTCCTACTTGGCAGTACATCTACGTATTAGTCATCGCTATTACCATGGTGATGCGGTTTTGGC
AGTACATCAATGGGCGTGGATAGCGGTTTGACTCACGGGGATTTCCAAGTCTCCACCCCATTGACGTCAA
TGGGAGTTTGTTTTGGCACCAAAATCAACGGGACTTTCCAAAATGTCGTAACAACTCCGCCCCATTGACG
CAAATGGGCGGTAGGCGTGTACGGTGGGAGGTCTATATAAGCAGAGCTCTCTGGCTAACTAGAGAACCCA
CTGCTTACTGGCTTATCGAAATTAATACGACTCACTATAGGGAGACCCAAGCTTGCCATGGCCCCTCGAG
ACCTACTACAGCGTTATGATTCCAAGCCCATCGTGGACCTCATTGGTGCTATGGAGACGCAGTCTGAACC
CTCCGAGCTGGAGCTGGATGATGTCGTCATCACCAACCCCCACATCGAGGCCATCCTGGAGAATGAGGAC
TGGATCGAAGATGCCTCGGGCCTCATGTCCCACTGCATCGCCATCTTGAAGATTTGTCACACTCTGACAG
AAAAACTCGTTGCCATGACAATGGGTTCTGGGGCCAAGATGAAGACGTCAGCAAGTGTCAGTGACATCAT
TGTGGTGGCCAAACGGATTAGCCCCAGAGTGGACGACGTCGTGAAGTCAATGTACCCTCCACTGGACCCC
AAGCTCCTGGATGCACGGACAACCGCCCTGCTGCTGTCCGTTAGTCACTTGGTGCTAGTGACCAGGAACG
CCTGCCATCTAACCGGGGGCCTGGACTGGATTGACCAATCACTGTCTGCCGCTGAGGAGCACCTGGAAGT
CCTTCGAGAGGCAGCCCTGGCTTCTGAGCCAGATAAAAGCCTCCCCAACCCTGAGGGCTTCCTGCAGGAA
CAGTCGGCCATTGCAACCATGGACTACAAAGACGATGACGACAAGCTTGGTACCGAGCTCGGATCGATCC
ACTAGTAACGGCCGCCAGTGTGCTGGAATTCTGCAGATATCCATCACACTGGCGGCCGCTCGAGCATGCA
TCTAGAGGGCCCTATTCTATAGTGTCACCTAAATGCTAGAGCTCGCTGATCAGCCTCGACTGTGCCTTCT
AGTTGCCAGCCATCTGTTGTTTGCCCCTCCCCCGTGCCTTCCTTGACCCTGGAAGGTGCCACTCCCACTG
TCCTTTCCTAATAAAATGAGGAAATTGCATCGCATTGTCTGAGTAGGTGTCATTCTATTCTGGGGGGTGG
GGTGGGGCAGGACAGCAAGGGGGAGGATTGGGAAGACAATAGCAGGCATGCTGGGGATGCGGTGGGCTCT
ATGGCTTCTGAGGCGGAAAGAACCAGCTGGGGCTCTAGGGGGTATCCCC
[124 nt withheld, positions 1940-2063]
C
[91 nt withheld, positions 2065-2155]
A
[49 nt withheld, positions 2157-2205]
CCTTTGACGTTGGAGTCCACGTTCTTT
[37 nt withheld, positions 2233-2269]
ACCCTATCTCGGTCTATTCTTTTGATTTATAAGGGATTTTGCCGATTTCGGCCTATTGGTTAAAAAATGA
GCTGATTTAACAAAAATTTAACGCGAATTAATTCTGTGGAATGTGTGTCAGTTAGGGTGTGGAAAGTCCC
CAGGCTCCCCAGCAGGCAGAAGTATGCAAAGCATGCATCTCAATTAGTCAGCAACCAGGTGTGGAAAGTC
CCCAGGCTCCCCAGCAGGCAGAAGTATGCAAAGCATGCATCTCAATTAGTCAGCAACCATAGTCCCGCCC
CTAACTCCGCCCATCCCGCCCCTAACTCCGCCCAGTTCCGCCCATTCTCCGCCCCATGGCTGACTAATTT
TTTTTATTTATGCAGAGGCCGAGGCCGCCTCTGCCTCTGAGCTATTCCAGAAGTAGTGAGGAGGCTTTTT
TGGAGGCCTAGGCTTTTGCAAAAAGCTCCCGGGAGCTTGTATATCCATTTTCGGATCTGATCAAGAGACA
GGATGAGGATCGTTTCGCATGATTGAACAAGATGGATTGCACGCAGGTTCTCCGGCCGCTTGGGTGGAGA
GGCTATTCGGCTATGACTGGGCACAACAGACAATCGGCTGCTCTGATGCCGCCGTGTTCCGGCTGTCAGC
GCAGGGGCGCCCGGTTCTTTTTGTCAAGACCGACCTGTCCGGTGCCCTGAATGAACTGCAGGACGAGGCA
GCGCGGCTATCGTGGCTGGCCACGACGGGCGTTCCTTGCGCAGCTGTGCTCGACGTTGTCACTGAAGCGG
GAAGGGACTGGCTGCTATTGGGCGAAGTGCCGGGGCAGGATCTCCTGTCATCTCACCTTGCTCCTGCCGA
GAAAGTATCCATCATGGCTGATGCAATGCGGCGGCTGCATACGCTTGATCCGGCTACCTGCCCATTCGAC
CACCAAGCGAAACATCGCATCGAGCGAGCACGTACTCGGATGGAAGCCGGTCTTGTCGATCAGGATGATC
TGGACGAAGAGCATCAGGGGCTCGCGCCAGCCGAACTGTTCGCCAGGCTCAAGGCGCGCATGCCCGACGG
CGAGGATCTCGTCGTGACCCATGGCGATGCCTGCTTGCCGAATATCATGGTGGAAAATGGCCGCTTTTCT
GGATTCATCGACTGTGGCCGGCTGGGTGTGGCGGACCGCTATCAGGACATAGCGTTGGCTACCCGTGATA
TTGCTGAAGAGCTTGGCGGCGAATGGGCTGACCGCTTCCTCGTGCTTTACGGTATCGCCGCTCCCGATTC
GCAGCGCATCGCCTTCTATCGCCTTCTTGACGAGTTCTTCTGAGCGGGACTCTGGGGTTCGAAATGACCG
ACCAAGCGACGCCCAACCTGCCATCACGAGATTTCGATTCCACCGCCGCCTTCTATGAAAGGTTGGGCTT
CGGAATCGTTTTCCGGGACGCCGGCTGGATGATCCTCCAGCGCGGGGATCTCATGCTGGAGTTCTTCGCC
CACCCCAACTTGTTTATTGCAGCTTATAATGGTTACAAATAAAGCAATAGCATCACAAATTTCACAAATA
AAGCATTTTTTTCACTGCATTCTAGTTGTGGTTTGTCCAAACTCATCAATGTATCTTATCATGTCTGTAT
ACCGTCGACCTCTAGCTAGAGCTTGGCGTAATCATGGTCATAGCTGTTTCCTGTGTGAAATTGTTATCCG
CTCACAATTCCACACAACATACGAGCCGGAAGCATAAAGTGTAAAGCCTGGGGTGCCTAATGAGTGAGCT
AACTCACATTAATTGCGTTGCGCTCACTGCCCGCTTTCCAGTCGGGAAACCTGTCGTGCCAGCTGCATTA
ATGAATCGGCCAACGCGCGGGGAGAGGCGGTTTGCGTATTGGGCGCTCTTCCGCTTCCTCGCTCACTGAC
TCGCTGCGCTCGGTCGTTCGGCTGCGGCGAGCGGTATCAGCTCACTCAAAGGCGGTAATACGGTTATCCA
CAGAATCAGGGGATAACGCAGGAAAGAACATGTGAGCAAAAGGCCAGCAAAAGGCCAGGAACCGTAAAAA
GGCCGCGTTGCTGGCGTTTTTCCATAGGCTCCGCCCCCCTGACGAGCATCACAAAAATCGACGCTCAAGT
CAGAGGTGGCGAAACCCGACAGGACTATAAAGATACCAGGCGTTTCCCCCTGGAAGCTCCCTCGTGCGCT
CTCCTGTTCCGACCCTGCCGCTTACCGGATACCTGTCCGCCTTTCTCCCTTCGGGAAGCGTGGCGCTTTC
TCATAGCTCACGCTGTAGGTATCTCAGTTCGGTGTAGGTCGTTCGCTCCAAGCTGGGCTGTGTGCACGAA
CCCCCCGTTCAGCCCGACCGCTGCGCCTTATCCGGTAACTATCGTCTTGAGTCCAACCCGGTAAGACACG
ACTTATCGCCACTGGCAGCAGCCACTGGTAACAGGATTAGCAGAGCGAGGTATGTAGGCGGTGCTACAGA
GTTCTTGAAGTGGTGGCCTAACTACGGCTACACTAGAAGAACAGTATTTGGTATCTGCGCTCTGCTGAAG
CCAGTTACCTTCGGAAAAAGAGTTGGTAGCTCTTGATCCGGCAAACAAACCACCGCTGGTAGCGGTGGTT
TTTTTGTTTGCAAGCAGCAGATTACGCGCAGAAAAAAAGGATCTCAAGAAGATCCTTTGATCTTTTCTAC
GGGGTCTGACGCTCAGTGGAACGAAAACTCACGTTAAGGGATTTTGGTCATGAGATTATCAAAAAGGATC
TTCACCTAGATCCTTTTAAATTAAAAATGAAGTTTTAAATCAATCTAAAGTATATATGAGTAAACTTGGT
CTGACAGTTACCAATGCTTAATCAGTGAGGCACCTATCTCAGCGATCTGTCTATTTCGTTCATCCATAGT
TGCCTGACTCCCCGTCGTGTAGATAACTACGATACGGGAGGGCTTACCATCTGGCCCCAGTGCTGCAATG
ATACCGCGAGACCCACGCTCACCGGCTCCAGATTTATCAGCAATAAACCAGCCAGCCGGAAGGGCCGAGC
GCAGAAGTGGTCCTGCAACTTTATCCGCCTCCATCCAGTCTATTAATTGTTGCCGGGAAGCTAGAGTAAG
TAGTTCGCCAGTTAATAGTTTGCGCAACGTTGTTGCCATTGCTACAGGCATCGTGGTGTCACGCTCGTCG
TTTGGTATGGCTTCATTCAGCTCCGGTTCCCAACGATCAAGGCGAGTTACATGATCCCCCATGTTGTGCA
AAAAAGCGGTTAGCTCCTTCGGTCCTCCGATCGTTGTCAGAAGTAAGTTGGCCGCAGTGTTATCACTCAT
GGTTATGGCAGCACTGCATAATTCTCTTACTGTCATGCCATCCGTAAGATGCTTTTCTGTGACTGGTGAG
TACTCAACCAAGTCATTCTGAGAATAGTGTATGCGGCGACCGAGTTGCTCTTGCCCGGCGTCAATACGGG
ATAATACCGCGCCACATAGCAGAACTTTAAAAGTGCTCATCATTGGAAAACGTTCTTCGGGGCGAAAACT
CTCAAGGATCTTACCGCTGTTGAGATCCAGTTCGATGTAACCCACTCGTGCACCCAACTGATCTTCAGCA
TCTTTTACTTTCACCAGCGTTTCTGGGTGAGCAAAAACAGGAAGGCAAAATGCCGCAAAAAAGGGAATAA
GGGCGACACGGAAATGTTGAATACTCATACTCTTCCTTTTTCAATATTATTGAAGCATTTATCAGGGTTA
TTGTCTCATGAGCGGATACATATTTGAATGTATTTAGAAAAATAAACAAATAGGGGTTCCGCGCACATTT
CCCCGAAAAGTGCCACCTGACGTC
Features (pLannotate 1.2.2; 22 found; start..end, strand, type, name):
     28..80      -  misc_feature   bom (fragment): basis of mobility region from pBR322
    235..614     +  enhancer       CMV enhancer: human cytomegalovirus immediate early enhancer
    615..818     +  promoter       CMV promoter: human cytomegalovirus (CMV) immediate early promoter
    814..847     +  LTR            5' LTR (truncated) (fragment): truncated 5' long terminal repeat (LTR) from HIV-1
    863..881     +  promoter       T7 promoter: promoter for bacteriophage T7 RNA polymerase
    904..1482    +  CDS            Tmem98 (fragment): TMM98_MOUSE - Experimental evidence at protein level: Swiss-Prot protein existence level 1. Functions as a negative regulator of MYRF in oligodendrocyte differentiation and myelination. Interacts with the C-terminal of MYRF inhibiting MYRF self-cleavage and N-fragment nuclear translocation (PubMed:25946230). The secreted form promotes differentiation of T helper 1 cells (Th1) (PubMed:25946230). From Mus musculus (Mouse).
   1491..1511    +  CDS            3xFLAG (fragment): three tandem FLAG® epitope tags
   1626..1644    -  promoter       SP6 promoter: promoter for bacteriophage SP6 RNA polymerase
   1670..1894    +  polyA_signal   bGH poly(A) signal: bovine growth hormone polyadenylation signal
   1898..1919    +  promoter       SV40 promoter (fragment): SV40 enhancer and early promoter
   1940..2368    +  rep_origin     f1 ori (sequence partly withheld): f1 bacteriophage origin of replication; arrow indicates direction of (+) strand synthesis
   2382..2711    +  promoter       SV40 promoter: SV40 enhancer and early promoter
   2778..3569    +  CDS            neo: KKA2_KLEPN - Also known as kan, nptII. Experimental evidence at protein level: Swiss-Prot protein existence level 1. Resistance to kanamycin, neomycin, paromomycin, ribostamycin, butirosin and gentamicin B. From Klebsiella pneumoniae.
   3593..3751    +  CDS            ble (fragment): BLE_KLEPN - Experimental evidence at protein level: Swiss-Prot protein existence level 1. Binding protein with a strong affinity to the bleomycin family of antibiotics. Binds to CL990; an antimitotic-antibiotic compound. From Klebsiella pneumoniae.
   3746..3867    +  polyA_signal   SV40 poly(A) signal: SV40 polyadenylation signal
   3940..3956    -  protein_bind   lac operator: The lac repressor binds to the lac operator to inhibit transcription in E. coli. This inhibition can be relieved by adding lactose or isopropyl-β-D-thiogalactopyranoside (IPTG). lac repressor encoded by lacI
   3964..3994    -  promoter       lac promoter: promoter for the E. coli lac operon
   4009..4030    -  protein_bind   CAP binding site: CAP binding activates transcription in the presence of cAMP. E. coli catabolite activator protein
   4043..4135    -  CDS            lacI (fragment): lac repressor; lacI; The lac repressor binds to the lac operator to inhibit transcription in E. coli. This inhibition can be relieved by adding lactose or isopropyl-β-D-thiogalactopyranoside (IPTG).
   4318..4906    -  rep_origin     ori: high-copy-number ColE1/pMB1/pBR322/pUC origin of replication
   5077..5937    -  CDS            AmpR: β-lactamase; bla; confers resistance to ampicillin, carbenicillin, and related antibiotics
   5938..6042    -  promoter       AmpR promoter: bla
