[The description below was written by a language model from this plasmid's Addgene catalogue record and pLannotate feature annotations shown in this document.]
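Description:
pCDNA3.1-Tmem98deltaN-FLAG is a mammalian expression plasmid built on the pcDNA3.1 backbone, with a sequenced length of about 6.1 kb. It is propagated in E. coli through a high-copy ColE1/pUC-type origin and selected with ampicillin via the β-lactamase gene and its own promoter. An f1 origin is also present, which permits single-stranded DNA production. For selection in mammalian cells, an SV40 enhancer/early promoter drives the neomycin phosphotransferase gene, terminated by an SV40 polyadenylation signal, so that stable transfectants can be selected with G418.

The payload is a mouse Tmem98 coding sequence lacking its N-terminal portion; the annotation matches it as a fragment of the mouse TMEM98 protein, consistent with the intended truncation, although the record does not state exactly which residues were removed. It is fused at its C terminus to a FLAG epitope. The tag is annotated as a short partial match to 3xFLAG, which fits a single FLAG unit. The insert was placed by restriction cloning at HindIII, downstream of the human CMV immediate-early enhancer and promoter and upstream of the bovine growth hormone polyadenylation signal, giving strong constitutive expression after transfection. Flanking T7 and SP6 promoters are standard backbone elements that serve as sequencing primer sites or for in vitro transcription. Small annotated fragments such as the truncated HIV-1 LTR, ble, lacI and the lac promoter region appear to be incidental backbone matches rather than functional parts.

The construct is intended for expressing a detectable, N-terminally deleted TMEM98 in mammalian cells. The associated work examined TMEM98 as a negative regulator of FRAT-mediated Wnt/β-catenin signalling, where such a mutant would presumably be compared with the full-length protein.
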