Addgene plasmid #124502: pCDNA3.1-Tmem98deltaN-FLAG
Purpose: Expresses an N-terminally truncated version of FLAG-tagged mouse TMEM98 in mammalian cells (C-terminal tag)
Depositing lab: Renee van Amerongen. Depositing organization: University of Amsterdam. Publication: TMEM98 is a negative regulator of FRAT mediated Wnt/ss-catenin signalling. van der Wal T, Lambooij JP, van Amerongen R. PLoS One. 2020 Jan 21;15(1):e0227435. doi: 10.1371/journal.pone.0227435. eCollection 2020. PubMed 31961879.
Backbone
  Vector backbone: pcDNA3.1
  Backbone size w/o insert (bp): 5300
  Vector type: Mammalian Expression
  Selectable markers: Neomycin (select with G418)
Growth in bacteria
  Bacterial resistance: Ampicillin, 100 μg/mL
  Growth temperature: 37°C
  Growth strain: DH5alpha
  Copy number: Unknown
Gene/Insert
  Gene/Insert name: Tmem98
  Species: M. musculus (mouse)
  Insert size (bp): 670
  Entrez Gene: Tmem98 (a.k.a. 6530411B15Rik, AI463522)
  Promoter: CMV
  Tag / fusion protein: Flag (C terminal on insert)
  Cloning method: Restriction Enzyme; 5′ cloning site HindIII (unknown if destroyed); 3′ cloning site HindIII (not destroyed)
  Sequencing primers: 5′ T7; 3′ Bgh polyA
Terms and licenses: Academic/Nonprofit Terms; Industry Terms: Not Available to Industry
Depositor comments: Please visit https://www.biorxiv.org/content/10.1101/512426v1 for BioRxiv preprint
How to cite: pCDNA3.1-Tmem98deltaN-FLAG was a gift from Renee van Amerongen (Addgene plasmid # 124502 ; http://n2t.net/addgene:124502 ; RRID:Addgene_124502)
